Addgene plasmid #134333: pCMV-T7-AcrIIA17_Efa-NLS(SV40) (KAC91)
Purpose: CMV and T7 promoter expression plasmid for human codon optimized AcrIIA17_Efa with C-terminal NLS (SV40)
Depositing lab: Joseph Bondy-Denomy & Benjamin Kleinstiver. Depositing organization: Massachusetts General Hospital. Publication: Broad-spectrum anti-CRISPR proteins facilitate horizontal gene transfer. Mahendra C, Christie KA, Osuna BA, Pinilla-Redondo R, Kleinstiver BP, Bondy-Denomy J. Nat Microbiol. 2020 Apr;5(4):620-629. doi: 10.1038/s41564-020-0692-2. Epub 2020 Mar 26. PubMed 32218510.
Backbone
  Vector backbone: JDS246 (Addgene plasmid #43861)
  Vector type: Mammalian Expression
Growth in bacteria
  Bacterial resistance: Ampicillin, 100 μg/mL
  Growth temperature: 37°C
  Growth strain: DH5alpha
  Copy number: High Copy
Gene/Insert
  Gene/Insert name: human codon optimized AcrIIA17_Efa (alt name: KAC91)
  Species: Synthetic
  Promoter: CMV and T7
  Tag / fusion protein: NLS(SV40) (C terminal on insert)
  Cloning method: Gibson Cloning
  Sequencing primers: 5′ oBK6928-CCAAGTCTCCACCCCATTGACG; 3′ n/a
Terms and licenses: Academic/Nonprofit Terms; Industry Terms: Not Available to Industry
How to cite: pCMV-T7-AcrIIA17_Efa-NLS(SV40) (KAC91) was a gift from Joseph Bondy-Denomy & Benjamin Kleinstiver (Addgene plasmid # 134333 ; http://n2t.net/addgene:134333 ; RRID:Addgene_134333)
