[The description below was written by a language model from this plasmid's Addgene catalogue record and pLannotate feature annotations shown in this document.]
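Description:
pCMV-T7-AcrIIA17_Efa-NLS(SV40), also called KAC91, is a small (about 3.8 kb) mammalian expression plasmid built by Gibson cloning on the JDS246 backbone. It is propagated in E. coli as a high-copy plasmid through a ColE1/pUC-type origin and is selected with ampicillin via the β-lactamase gene and its native promoter. No mammalian selection marker is annotated, so it appears suited to transient expression. The feature table also picks up short backbone remnants that have no evident role in the design: an SV40 promoter fragment, a pBluescript MCS fragment, a lac promoter/operator with a CAP binding site, a lacI fragment and a bom fragment.

The payload is a synthetic, human codon-optimized open reading frame for the anti-CRISPR protein AcrIIA17_Efa, fused at its C terminus to an SV40 nuclear localization signal. The annotation tool did not label this coding sequence, but it would occupy the unannotated gap between the T7 promoter and the bGH polyadenylation signal. The CMV enhancer and immediate early promoter, which span the numbering origin of the circular sequence, drive strong constitutive transcription in mammalian cells, and the bGH signal provides 3′ end processing. The T7 promoter sits just downstream of CMV and allows the same insert to be transcribed by T7 RNA polymerase, for example for in vitro transcription. The NLS directs the protein to the nucleus, where it can encounter Cas9.

The AcrIIA name marks this as an inhibitor of type II-A CRISPR-Cas systems, and the associated publication concerns broad-spectrum anti-CRISPR proteins. The plasmid is therefore suited to testing anti-CRISPR inhibition of Cas9 in human cells, although the record does not specify particular assays or Cas9 orthologs.
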