Features (pLannotate 1.2.2; 14 found; start..end, strand, type, name):
      1..204     +  promoter       CMV promoter: human cytomegalovirus (CMV) immediate early promoter
    246..264     +  promoter       T7 promoter: promoter for bacteriophage T7 RNA polymerase
    704..928     +  polyA_signal   bGH poly(A) signal: bovine growth hormone polyadenylation signal
    932..953     +  promoter       SV40 promoter (fragment): SV40 enhancer and early promoter
    958..974     +  misc_feature   MCS (fragment): pBluescript multiple cloning site
   1023..1039    -  protein_bind   lac operator: The lac repressor binds to the lac operator to inhibit transcription in E. coli. This inhibition can be relieved by adding lactose or isopropyl-β-D-thiogalactopyranoside (IPTG). lac repressor encoded by lacI
   1047..1077    -  promoter       lac promoter: promoter for the E. coli lac operon
   1092..1113    -  protein_bind   CAP binding site: CAP binding activates transcription in the presence of cAMP. E. coli catabolite activator protein
   1126..1218    -  CDS            lacI (fragment): lac repressor; lacI; The lac repressor binds to the lac operator to inhibit transcription in E. coli. This inhibition can be relieved by adding lactose or isopropyl-β-D-thiogalactopyranoside (IPTG).
   1401..1989    -  rep_origin     ori: high-copy-number ColE1/pMB1/pBR322/pUC origin of replication
   2160..3020    -  CDS            AmpR: β-lactamase; bla; confers resistance to ampicillin, carbenicillin, and related antibiotics
   3021..3125    -  promoter       AmpR promoter: bla
   3196..3240    -  misc_feature   bom (fragment): basis of mobility region from pBR322
   3395..3774    +  enhancer       CMV enhancer: human cytomegalovirus immediate early enhancer
>Addgene plasmid #134333 | pCMV-T7-AcrIIA17_Efa-NLS(SV40) (KAC91) | addgene full sequence | sequence record 267380 | Addgene NGS Result
GTGATGCGGTTTTGGCAGTACATCAATGGGCGTGGATAGCGGTTTGACTCACGGGGATTTCCAAGTCTCC
ACCCCATTGACGTCAATGGGAGTTTGTTTTGGCACCAAAATCAACGGGACTTTCCAAAATGTCGTAACAA
CTCCGCCCCATTGACGCAAATGGGCGGTAGGCGTGTACGGTGGGAGGTCTATATAAGCAGAGCTGGTTTA
GTGAACCGTCAGATCCGCTAGAGATCCGCGGCCGCTAATACGACTCACTATAGGGAGAGCCGCCACCATG
GCCATCCTGAACAACAAGGGCGAGAAGATCAGCATCGACTGCGCCGACCTGATCAGCGAGGTGGAGGAGG
ACATCCTGATCTTCGGCGGCACCTTCCTGGTGTACGCCATCTGCAGCTGGAGAGAGATCGAGCAGGTGGA
GTACATCAGCGACTACGTGCACGCCGACAACCCCGAGAGCTACAAGGACGAGCTGACCACCAAGGAGTAC
GCCGAGCTGAAGGAGATCTACGAGAAGGACCTGGAGGAGCTGAAGATCACCAAGAACAAGCAGATGAACC
TGAACGAGCTGCTGAGCATCCTGACCATCCAGAACAGCATCACCGGATCCGGCGGTGGAGGCAGTGGGCC
CAAGAAGAAGAGGAAAGTCTGACCGGTCATCATCACCATCACCATTGAGTTTAAACCCGCTGATCAGCCT
CGACTGTGCCTTCTAGTTGCCAGCCATCTGTTGTTTGCCCCTCCCCCGTGCCTTCCTTGACCCTGGAAGG
TGCCACTCCCACTGTCCTTTCCTAATAAAATGAGGAAATTGCATCGCATTGTCTGAGTAGGTGTCATTCT
ATTCTGGGGGGTGGGGTGGGGCAGGACAGCAAGGGGGAGGATTGGGAAGACAATAGCAGGCATGCTGGGG
ATGCGGTGGGCTCTATGGCTTCTGAGGCGGAAAGAACCAGCTGGGGCTCGATACCGTCGACCTCTAGCTA
GAGCTTGGCGTAATCATGGTCATAGCTGTTTCCTGTGTGAAATTGTTATCCGCTCACAATTCCACACAAC
ATACGAGCCGGAAGCATAAAGTGTAAAGCCTAGGGTGCCTAATGAGTGAGCTAACTCACATTAATTGCGT
TGCGCTCACTGCCCGCTTTCCAGTCGGGAAACCTGTCGTGCCAGCTGCATTAATGAATCGGCCAACGCGC
GGGGAGAGGCGGTTTGCGTATTGGGCGCTCTTCCGCTTCCTCGCTCACTGACTCGCTGCGCTCGGTCGTT
CGGCTGCGGCGAGCGGTATCAGCTCACTCAAAGGCGGTAATACGGTTATCCACAGAATCAGGGGATAACG
CAGGAAAGAACATGTGAGCAAAAGGCCAGCAAAAGGCCAGGAACCGTAAAAAGGCCGCGTTGCTGGCGTT
TTTCCATAGGCTCCGCCCCCCTGACGAGCATCACAAAAATCGACGCTCAAGTCAGAGGTGGCGAAACCCG
ACAGGACTATAAAGATACCAGGCGTTTCCCCCTGGAAGCTCCCTCGTGCGCTCTCCTGTTCCGACCCTGC
CGCTTACCGGATACCTGTCCGCCTTTCTCCCTTCGGGAAGCGTGGCGCTTTCTCATAGCTCACGCTGTAG
GTATCTCAGTTCGGTGTAGGTCGTTCGCTCCAAGCTGGGCTGTGTGCACGAACCCCCCGTTCAGCCCGAC
CGCTGCGCCTTATCCGGTAACTATCGTCTTGAGTCCAACCCGGTAAGACACGACTTATCGCCACTGGCAG
CAGCCACTGGTAACAGGATTAGCAGAGCGAGGTATGTAGGCGGTGCTACAGAGTTCTTGAAGTGGTGGCC
TAACTACGGCTACACTAGAAGAACAGTATTTGGTATCTGCGCTCTGCTGAAGCCAGTTACCTTCGGAAAA
AGAGTTGGTAGCTCTTGATCCGGCAAACAAACCACCGCTGGTAGCGGTGGTTTTTTTGTTTGCAAGCAGC
AGATTACGCGCAGAAAAAAAGGATCTCAAGAAGATCCTTTGATCTTTTCTACGGGGTCTGACGCTCAGTG
GAACGAAAACTCACGTTAAGGGATTTTGGTCATGAGATTATCAAAAAGGATCTTCACCTAGATCCTTTTA
AATTAAAAATGAAGTTTTAAATCAATCTAAAGTATATATGAGTAAACTTGGTCTGACAGTTACCAATGCT
TAATCAGTGAGGCACCTATCTCAGCGATCTGTCTATTTCGTTCATCCATAGTTGCCTGACTCCCCGTCGT
GTAGATAACTACGATACGGGAGGGCTTACCATCTGGCCCCAGTGCTGCAATGATACCGCGAGACCCACGC
TCACCGGCTCCAGATTTATCAGCAATAAACCAGCCAGCCGGAAGGGCCGAGCGCAGAAGTGGTCCTGCAA
CTTTATCCGCCTCCATCCAGTCTATTAATTGTTGCCGGGAAGCTAGAGTAAGTAGTTCGCCAGTTAATAG
TTTGCGCAACGTTGTTGCCATTGCTACAGGCATCGTGGTGTCACGCTCGTCGTTTGGTATGGCTTCATTC
AGCTCCGGTTCCCAACGATCAAGGCGAGTTACATGATCCCCCATGTTGTGCAAAAAAGCGGTTAGCTCCT
TCGGTCCTCCGATCGTTGTCAGAAGTAAGTTGGCCGCAGTGTTATCACTCATGGTTATGGCAGCACTGCA
TAATTCTCTTACTGTCATGCCATCCGTAAGATGCTTTTCTGTGACTGGTGAGTACTCAACCAAGTCATTC
TGAGAATAGTGTATGCGGCGACCGAGTTGCTCTTGCCCGGCGTCAATACGGGATAATACCGCGCCACATA
GCAGAACTTTAAAAGTGCTCATCATTGGAAAACGTTCTTCGGGGCGAAAACTCTCAAGGATCTTACCGCT
GTTGAGATCCAGTTCGATGTAACCCACTCGTGCACCCAACTGATCTTCAGCATCTTTTACTTTCACCAGC
GTTTCTGGGTGAGCAAAAACAGGAAGGCAAAATGCCGCAAAAAAGGGAATAAGGGCGACACGGAAATGTT
GAATACTCATACTCTTCCTTTTTCAATATTATTGAAGCATTTATCAGGGTTATTGTCTCATGAGCGGATA
CATATTTGAATGTATTTAGAAAAATAAACAAATAGGGGTTCCGCGCACATTTCCCCGAAAAGTGCCACCT
GACGTCGACGGATCGGGAGATCGATCTCCCGATCCCCTAGGGTCGACTCTCAGTACAATCTGCTCTGATG
CCGCATAGTTAAGCCAGTATCTGCTCCCTGCTTGTGTGTTGGAGGTCGCTGAGTAGTGCGCGAGCAAAAT
TTAAGCTACAACAAGGCAAGGCTTGACCGACAATTGCATGAAGAATCTGCTTAGGGTTAGGCGTTTTGCG
CTGCTTCGCGATGTACGGGCCAGATATACGCGTTGACATTGATTATTGACTAGTTATTAATAGTAATCAA
TTACGGGGTCATTAGTTCATAGCCCATATATGGAGTTCCGCGTTACATAACTTACGGTAAATGGCCCGCC
TGGCTGACCGCCCAACGACCCCCGCCCATTGACGTCAATAATGACGTATGTTCCCATAGTAACGCCAATA
GGGACTTTCCATTGACGTCAATGGGTGGAGTATTTACGGTAAACTGCCCACTTGGCAGTACATCAAGTGT
ATCATATGCCAAGTACGCCCCCTATTGACGTCAATGACGGTAAATGGCCCGCCTGGCATTATGCCCAGTA
CATGACCTTATGGGACTTTCCTACTTGGCAGTACATCTACGTATTAGTCATCGCTATTACCATG
